>Addgene plasmid #124080 | pLenti6.3_DTX1 | addgene full sequence | sequence record 241731 | Addgene NGS Result
AATGTAGTCTTATGCAATACTCTTGTAGTCTTGCAACATGGTAACGATGAGTTAGCAACATGCCTTACAA
GGAGAGAAAAAGCACCGTGCATGCCGATTGGTGGAAGTAAGGTGGTACGATCGTGCCTTATTAGGAAGGC
AACAGACGGGTCTGACATGGATTGGACGAACCACTGAATTGCCGCATTGCAGAGATATTGTATTTAAGTG
CCTAGCTCGATACATAAACGGGTCTCTCTGGTTAGACCAGATCTGAGCCTGGGAGCTCTCTGGCTAACTA
GGGAACCCACTGCTTAAGCCTCAATAAAGCTTGCCTTGAGTGCTTCAAGTAGTGTGTGCCCGTCTGTTGT
GTGACTCTGGTAACTAGAGATCCCTCAGACCCTTTTAGTCAGTGTGGAAAATCTCTAGCAGTGGCGCCCG
AACAGGGACTTGAAAGCGAAAGGGAAACCAGAGGAGCTCTCTCGACGCAGGACTCGGCTTGCTGAAGCGC
GCACGGCAAGAGGCGAGGGGCGGCGACTGGTGAGTACGCCAAAAATTTTGACTAGCGGAGGCTAGAAGGA
GAGAGATGGGTGCGAGAGCGTCAGTATTAAGCGGGGGAGAATTAGATCGCGATGGGAAAAAATTCGGTTA
AGGCCAGGGGGAAAGAAAAAATATAAATTAAAACATATAGTATGGGCAAGCAGGGAGCTAGAACGATTCG
CAGTTAATCCTGGCCTGTTAGAAACATCAGAAGGCTGTAGACAAATACTGGGACAGCTACAACCATCCCT
TCAGACAGGATCAGAAGAACTTAGATCATTATATAATACAGTAGCAACCCTCTATTGTGTGCATCAAAGG
ATAGAGATAAAAGACACCAAGGAAGCTTTAGACAAGATAGAGGAAGAGCAAAACAAAAGTAAGACCACCG
CACAGCAAGCGGCCGCTGATCTTCAGACCTGGAGGAGGAGATATGAGGGACAATTGGAGAAGTGAATTAT
ATAAATATAAAGTAGTAAAAATTGAACCATTAGGAGTAGCACCCACCAAGGCAAAGAGAAGAGTGGTGCA
GAGAGAAAAAAGAGCAGTGGGAATAGGAGCTTTGTTCCTTGGGTTCTTGGGAGCAGCAGGAAGCACTATG
GGCGCAGCGTCAATGACGCTGACGGTACAGGCCAGACAATTATTGTCTGGTATAGTGCAGCAGCAGAACA
ATTTGCTGAGGGCTATTGAGGCGCAACAGCATCTGTTGCAACTCACAGTCTGGGGCATCAAGCAGCTCCA
GGCAAGAATCCTGGCTGTGGAAAGATACCTAAAGGATCAACAGCTCCTGGGGATTTGGGGTTGCTCTGGA
AAACTCATTTGCACCACTGCTGTGCCTTGGAATGCTAGTTGGAGTAATAAATCTCTGGAACAGATTTGGA
ATCACACGACCTGGATGGAGTGGGACAGAGAAATTAACAATTACACAAGCTTAATACACTCCTTAATTGA
AGAATCGCAAAACCAGCAAGAAAAGAATGAACAAGAATTATTGGAATTAGATAAATGGGCAAGTTTGTGG
AATTGGTTTAACATAACAAATTGGCTGTGGTATATAAAATTATTCATAATGATAGTAGGAGGCTTGGTAG
GTTTAAGAATAGTTTTTGCTGTACTTTCTATAGTGAATAGAGTTAGGCAGGGATATTCACCATTATCGTT
TCAGACCCACCTCCCAACCCCGAGGGGACCCGACAGGCCCGAAGGAATAGAAGAAGAAGGTGGAGAGAGA
GACAGAGACAGATCCATTCGATTAGTGAACGGATCTCGACGGTATCGGTTAACTTTTAAAAGAAAAGGGG
GGATTGGGGGGTACAGTGCAGGGGAAAGAATAGTAGACATAATAGCAACAGACATACAAACTAAAGAATT
ACAAAAACAAATTACAAAAATTCAAAATTTTATCGATAAGCTTGGGAGTTCCGCGTTACATAACTTACGG
TAAATGGCCCGCCTGGCTGACCGCCCAACGACCCCCGCCCATTGACGTCAATAATGACGTATGTTCCCAT
AGTAACGCCAATAGGGACTTTCCATTGACGTCAATGGGTGGAGTATTTACGGTAAACTGCCCACTTGGCA
GTACATCAAGTGTATCATATGCCAAGTACGCCCCCTATTGACGTCAATGACGGTAAATGGCCCGCCTGGC
ATTATGCCCAGTACATGACCTTATGGGACTTTCCTACTTGGCAGTACATCTACGTATTAGTCATCGCTAT
TACCATGGTGATGCGGTTTTGGCAGTACATCAATGGGCGTGGATAGCGGTTTGACTCACGGGGATTTCCA
AGTCTCCACCCCATTGACGTCAATGGGAGTTTGTTTTGGCACCAAAATCAACGGGACTTTCCAAAATGTC
GTAACAACTCCGCCCCATTGACGCAAATGGGCGGTAGGCGTGTACGGTGGGAGGTCTATATAAGCAGAGC
TCGTTTAGTGAACCGTCAGATCGCCTGGAGACGCCATCCACGCTGTTTTGACCTCCATAGAAGACACCGA
CTCTAGAGGATCCACTAGTCCAGTGTGGTGGAATTCTGCAGATATCAACAAGTTTGTACAAAAAAGCAGG
CACCATGTCACGGCCAGGCCACGGTGGGCTGATGCCTGTGAATGGTCTGGGCTTCCCACCGCAGAACGTG
GCCCGGGTGGTGGTGTGGGAGTGGCTGAATGAGCACAGCCGCTGGCGGCCCTACACGGCCACCGTGTGCC
ACCACATTGAGAACGTGCTGAAGGAGGACGCTCGCGGTTCCGTGGTCCTGGGGCAGGTGGACGCCCAGCT
TGTGCCCTACATCATCGACCTGCAGTCCATGCACCAGTTTCGCCAGGACACAGGCACCATGCGGCCCGTG
CGGCGCAACTTCTACGACCCGTCGTCGGCGCCGGGCAAGGGCATCGTGTGGGAGTGGGAGAACGACGGCG
GCGCATGGACGGCCTACGATATGGACATCTGCATCACCATCCAGAACGCCTACGAGAAGCAGCACCCGTG
GCTCGACCTCTCATCGCTAGGCTTCTGCTACCTCATCTACTTCAACAGCATGTCGCAGATGAACCGCCAG
ACGCGCCGGCGCCGCCGCCTGCGCCGCCGCCTGGACCTCGCCTACCCGCTCACCGTGGGCTCCATCCCTA
AGTCGCAGTCGTGGCCCGTGGGCGCCAGCTCGGGCCAGCCCTGCTCCTGCCAGCAGTGCCTGCTGGTCAA
CAGCACGCGCGCCGCCTCCAACGCCATCCTGGCCTCGCAGCGCCGCAAGGCGCCCCCCGCGCCCCCGCTG
CCGCCGCCGCCGCCACCTGGAGGGCCTCCAGGCGCGCTTGCCGTGCGCCCCAGCGCCACCTTCACAGGCG
CCGCGCTCTGGGCAGCGCCCGCCGCCGGCCCCGCCGAGCCCGCGCCGCCTCCCGGGGCGCCCCCACGGAG
CCCGGGCGCCCCCGGCGGAGCGCGCACCCCGGGGCAGAACAACCTCAACCGGCCCGGGCCCCAGCGCACC
ACCAGCGTGAGCGCGCGCGCCTCCATCCCGCCGGGGGTCCCCGCACTCCCGGTGAAGAACTTGAATGGTA
CTGGGCCGGTCCATCCGGCCCTGGCAGGGATGACCGGGATACTGCTGTGCGCGGCCGGGCTGCCCGTGTG
CCTGACGCGGGCCCCCAAGCCCATCCTGCACCCGCCGCCCGTGAGCAAGAGCGACGTGAAGCCCGTGCCT
GGCGTGCCCGGGGTGTGCCGCAAGACCAAGAAGAAGCACCTTAAAAAGAGTAAGAATCCCGAGGATGTGG
TTCGAAGATACATGCAGAAGGTGAAAAACCCACCTGATGAGGACTGTACCATCTGCATGGAGCGGCTGGT
CACAGCATCAGGCTACGAGGGCGTGCTTCGGCACAAGGGCGTGCGGCCTGAGCTCGTGGGCCGCCTGGGC
CGCTGTGGCCACATGTACCACCTGCTGTGCCTCGTGGCCATGTACTCCAATGGCAACAAGGATGGCAGCC
TGCAGTGCCCCACCTGCAAGGCCATCTATGGGGAGAAGACGGGTACGCAGCCGCCTGGGAAGATGGAGTT
CCACCTCATCCCCCACTCGCTGCCCGGCTTCCCTGATACCCAGACCATCCGCATCGTCTATGACATCCCC
ACAGGCATCCAGGGCCCTGAGCACCCCAACCCCGGGAAGAAGTTCACCGCAAGAGGATTCCCTCGCCACT
GCTATCTACCCAACAACGAGAAAGGCCGGAAGGTGCTGCGGCTGCTCATCACGGCCTGGGAGAGAAGACT
CATCTTCACTATCGGCACGTCCAACACCACGGGCGAGTCGGACACCGTGGTGTGGAACGAGATCCACCAC
AAGACCGAGTTTGGATCCAACCTCACGGGCCACGGCTACCCGGACGCTAGCTACCTAGACAACGTGCTGG
CTGAGCTCACAGCCCAGGGCGTATCCGAGGCTGCAGCCAAGGCTTAGAACCCAGCTTTCTTGTACAAAGT
GGTTGATATCCAGCACAGTGGCGGCCGCTCGAGTCTAGAGGGCCCGCGGTTCGAAGGTAAGCCTATCCCT
AACCCTCTCCTCGGTCTCGATTCTACGCGTACCGGTTAGTAATGATCGACAATCAACCTCTGGATTACAA
AATTTGTGAAAGATTGACTGGTATTCTTAACTATGTTGCTCCTTTTACGCTATGTGGATACGCTGCTTTA
ATGCCTTTGTATCATGCTATTGCTTCCCGTATGGCTTTCATTTTCTCCTCCTTGTATAAATCCTGGTTGC
TGTCTCTTTATGAGGAGTTGTGGCCCGTTGTCAGGCAACGTGGCGTGGTGTGCACTGTGTTTGCTGACGC
AACCCCCACTGGTTGGGGCATTGCCACCACCTGTCAGCTCCTTTCCGGGACTTTCGCTTTCCCCCTCCCT
ATTGCCACGGCGGAACTCATCGCCGCCTGCCTTGCCCGCTGCTGGACAGGGGCTCGGCTGTTGGGCACTG
ACAATTCCGTGGTGTTGTCGGGGAAGCTGACGTCCTTTCCATGGCTGCTCGCCTGTGTTGCCACCTGGAT
TCTGCGCGGGACGTCCTTCTGCTACGTCCCTTCGGCCCTCAATCCAGCGGACCTTCCTTCCCGCGGCCTG
CTGCCGGCTCTGCGGCCTCTTCCGCGTCTTCGCCTTCGCCCTCAGACGAGTCGGATCTCCCTTTGGGCCG
CCTCCCCGCCTGGCGATGGTACCGGTGTGGAAAGTCCCCAGGCTCCCCAGCAGGCAGAAGTATGCAAAGC
ATGCATCTCAATTAGTCAGCAACCAGGTGTGGAAAGTCCCCAGGCTCCCCAGCAGGCAGAAGTATGCAAA
GCATGCATCTCAATTAGTCAGCAACCATAGTCCCGCCCCTAACTCCGCCCATCCCGCCCCTAACTCCGCC
CAGTTCCGCCCATTCTCCGCCCCATGGCTGACTAATTTTTTTTATTTATGCAGAGGCCGAGGCCGCCTCT
GCCTCTGAGCTATTCCAGAAGTAGTGAGGAGGCTTTTTTGGAGGCCTAGGCTTTTGCAAAAAGCTCCCGG
GAGCTTGTATATCCATTTTCGGATCTGATCAGCACGTGTTGACAATTAATCATCGGCATAGTATATCGGC
ATAGTATAATACGACAAGGTGAGGAACTAAACCATGGCCAAGCCTTTGTCTCAAGAAGAATCCACCCTCA
TTGAAAGAGCAACGGCTACAATCAACAGCATCCCCATCTCTGAAGACTACAGCGTCGCCAGCGCAGCTCT
CTCTAGCGACGGCCGCATCTTCACTGGTGTCAATGTATATCATTTTACTGGGGGACCTTGTGCAGAACTC
GTGGTGCTGGGCACTGCTGCTGCTGCGGCAGCTGGCAACCTGACTTGTATCGTCGCGATCGGAAATGAGA
ACAGGGGCATCTTGAGCCCCTGCGGACGGTGCCGACAGGTGCTTCTCGATCTGCATCCTGGGATCAAAGC
CATAGTGAAGGACAGTGATGGACAGCCGACGGCAGTTGGGATTCGTGAATTGCTGCCCTCTGGTTATGTG
TGGGAGGGCTAAGCACAATTCGAGCTCGGTACCTTTAAGACCAATGACTTACAAGGCAGCTGTAGATCTT
AGCCACTTTTTAAAAGAAAAGGGGGGACTGGAAGGGCTAATTCACTCCCAACGAAGACAAGATCTGCTTT
TTGCTTGTACTGGGTCTCTCTGGTTAGACCAGATCTGAGCCTGGGAGCTCTCTGGCTAACTAGGGAACCC
ACTGCTTAAGCCTCAATAAAGCTTGCCTTGAGTGCTTCAAGTAGTGTGTGCCCGTCTGTTGTGTGACTCT
GGTAACTAGAGATCCCTCAGACCCTTTTAGTCAGTGTGGAAAATCTCTAGCAGTAGTAGTTCATGTCATC
TTATTATTCAGTATTTATAACTTGCAAAGAAATGAATATCAGAGAGTGAGAGGAACTTGTTTATTGCAGC
TTATAATGGTTACAAATAAAGCAATAGCATCACAAATTTCACAAATAAAGCATTTTTTTCACTGCATTCT
AGTTGTGGTTTGTCCAAACTCATCAATGTATCTTATCATGTCTGGCTCTAGCTATCCCGCCCCTAACTCC
GCCCATCCCGCCCCTAACTCCGCCCAGTTCCGCCCATTCTCCGCCCCATGGCTGACTAATTTTTTTTATT
TATGCAGAGGCCGAGGCCGCCTCGGCCTCTGAGCTATTCCAGAAGTAGTGAGGAGGCTTTTTTGGAGGCC
TAGGGACGTACCCAATTCGCCCTATAGTGAGTCGTATTACGCGCGCTCACTGGCCGTCGTTTTACAACGT
CGTGACTGGGAAAACCCTGGCGTTACCCAACTTAATCGCCTTGCAGCACATCCCCCTTTCGCCAGCTGGC
GTAATAGCGAAGAGGCCCGCACCGATCGCCCTTCCCAACAGTTGCGCAGCCTGAATGGCGAATGGG
[124 nt withheld, positions 6927-7050]
C
[91 nt withheld, positions 7052-7142]
A
[49 nt withheld, positions 7144-7192]
CCTTTGACGTTGGAGTCCACGTTCTTT
[37 nt withheld, positions 7220-7256]
ACCCTATCTCGGTCTATTCTTTTGATTTATAAGGGATTTTGCCGATTTCGGCCTATTGGTTAAAAAATGA
GCTGATTTAACAAAAATTTAACGCGAATTTTAACAAAATATTAACGCTTACAATTTAGGTGGCACTTTTC
GGGGAAATGTGCGCGGAACCCCTATTTGTTTATTTTTCTAAATACATTCAAATATGTATCCGCTCATGAG
ACAATAACCCTGATAAATGCTTCAATAATATTGAAAAAGGAAGAGTATGAGTATTCAACATTTCCGTGTC
GCCCTTATTCCCTTTTTTGCGGCATTTTGCCTTCCTGTTTTTGCTCACCCAGAAACGCTGGTGAAAGTAA
AAGATGCTGAAGATCAGTTGGGTGCACGAGTGGGTTACATCGAACTGGATCTCAACAGCGGTAAGATCCT
TGAGAGTTTTCGCCCCGAAGAACGTTTTCCAATGATGAGCACTTTTAAAGTTCTGCTATGTGGCGCGGTA
TTATCCCGTATTGACGCCGGGCAAGAGCAACTCGGTCGCCGCATACACTATTCTCAGAATGACTTGGTTG
AGTACTCACCAGTCACAGAAAAGCATCTTACGGATGGCATGACAGTAAGAGAATTATGCAGTGCTGCCAT
AACCATGAGTGATAACACTGCGGCCAACTTACTTCTGACAACGATCGGAGGACCGAAGGAGCTAACCGCT
TTTTTGCACAACATGGGGGATCATGTAACTCGCCTTGATCGTTGGGAACCGGAGCTGAATGAAGCCATAC
CAAACGACGAGCGTGACACCACGATGCCTGTAGCAATGGCAACAACGTTGCGCAAACTATTAACTGGCGA
ACTACTTACTCTAGCTTCCCGGCAACAATTAATAGACTGGATGGAGGCGGATAAAGTTGCAGGACCACTT
CTGCGCTCGGCCCTTCCGGCTGGCTGGTTTATTGCTGATAAATCTGGAGCCGGTGAGCGTGGGTCTCGCG
GTATCATTGCAGCACTGGGGCCAGATGGTAAGCCCTCCCGTATCGTAGTTATCTACACGACGGGGAGTCA
GGCAACTATGGATGAACGAAATAGACAGATCGCTGAGATAGGTGCCTCACTGATTAAGCATTGGTAACTG
TCAGACCAAGTTTACTCATATATACTTTAGATTGATTTAAAACTTCATTTTTAATTTAAAAGGATCTAGG
TGAAGATCCTTTTTGATAATCTCATGACCAAAATCCCTTAACGTGAGTTTTCGTTCCACTGAGCGTCAGA
CCCCGTAGAAAAGATCAAAGGATCTTCTTGAGATCCTTTTTTTCTGCGCGTAATCTGCTGCTTGCAAACA
AAAAAACCACCGCTACCAGCGGTGGTTTGTTTGCCGGATCAAGAGCTACCAACTCTTTTTCCGAAGGTAA
CTGGCTTCAGCAGAGCGCAGATACCAAATACTGTTCTTCTAGTGTAGCCGTAGTTAGGCCACCACTTCAA
GAACTCTGTAGCACCGCCTACATACCTCGCTCTGCTAATCCTGTTACCAGTGGCTGCTGCCAGTGGCGAT
AAGTCGTGTCTTACCGGGTTGGACTCAAGACGATAGTTACCGGATAAGGCGCAGCGGTCGGGCTGAACGG
GGGGTTCGTGCACACAGCCCAGCTTGGAGCGAACGACCTACACCGAACTGAGATACCTACAGCGTGAGCT
ATGAGAAAGCGCCACGCTTCCCGAAGGGAGAAAGGCGGACAGGTATCCGGTAAGCGGCAGGGTCGGAACA
GGAGAGCGCACGAGGGAGCTTCCAGGGGGAAACGCCTGGTATCTTTATAGTCCTGTCGGGTTTCGCCACC
TCTGACTTGAGCGTCGATTTTTGTGATGCTCGTCAGGGGGGCGGAGCCTATGGAAAAACGCCAGCAACGC
GGCCTTTTTACGGTTCCTGGCCTTTTGCTGGCCTTTTGCTCACATGTTCTTTCCTGCGTTATCCCCTGAT
TCTGTGGATAACCGTATTACCGCCTTTGAGTGAGCTGATACCGCTCGCCGCAGCCGAACGACCGAGCGCA
GCGAGTCAGTGAGCGAGGAAGCGGAAGAGCGCCCAATACGCAAACCGCCTCTCCCCGCGCGTTGGCCGAT
TCATTAATGCAGCTGGCACGACAGGTTTCCCGACTGGAAAGCGGGCAGTGAGCGCAACGCAATTAATGTG
AGTTAGCTCACTCATTAGGCACCCCAGGCTTTACACTTTATGCTTCCGGCTCGTATGTTGTGTGGAATTG
TGAGCGGATAACAATTTCACACAGGAAACAGCTATGACCATGATTACGCCAAGCGCGCAATTAACCCTCA
CTAAAGGGAACAAAAGCTGGAGCTGCAAGCTT
Features (pLannotate 1.2.2; 32 found; start..end, strand, type, name):
      3..229     +  promoter       RSV promoter: Rous sarcoma virus enhancer/promoter
    230..410     +  LTR            5' LTR (truncated): truncated 5' long terminal repeat (LTR) from HIV-1
    457..582     +  misc_feature   HIV-1 Ψ: packaging signal of human immunodeficiency virus type 1
    566..929     +  CDS            HIV-1 gag (fragment): gag protein from human immunodeficiency virus 1; gag
   1075..1308    +  misc_feature   RRE: The Rev response element (RRE) of HIV-1 allows for Rev-dependent mRNA export from the nucleus to the cytoplasm.
   1685..1785    +  CDS            Rev (fragment): human immunodeficiency virus 1 (HIV-1) Rev protein; rev; enhances nuclear export of unspliced and incompletely spliced viral mRNAs
   1804..1921    +  misc_feature   cPPT/CTS: central polypurine tract and central termination sequence of HIV-1
   1944..2247    +  enhancer       CMV enhancer: human cytomegalovirus immediate early enhancer
   2248..2451    +  promoter       CMV promoter: human cytomegalovirus (CMV) immediate early promoter
   2569..2589    +  protein_bind   attB1: mutant version of attB; core recombination site for the Gateway® BP reaction BP Clonase™
   2595..4454    +  CDS            DTX1: DTX1_HUMAN - Experimental evidence at protein level: Swiss-Prot protein existence level 1. Functions as a ubiquitin ligase protein in vivo, mediating ubiquitination and promoting degradation of MEKK1, suggesting that it may regulate the Notch pathway via some ubiquitin ligase activity (By similarity). Regulator of Notch signaling, a signaling pathway involved in cell-cell communications that regulates a broad spectrum of cell- fate determinations. Mainly acts as a positive regulator of Notch, but it also acts as a negative regulator, depending on the developmental and cell context. Mediates th
   4459..4483    -  protein_bind   attB2: mutant version of attB; recombination site for the Gateway® BP reaction BP Clonase™
   4536..4577    +  CDS            V5 tag: epitope tag from simian virus 5
   4601..5189    +  misc_feature   WPRE: woodchuck hepatitis virus posttranscriptional regulatory element
   5204..5520    +  promoter       SV40 promoter: SV40 enhancer and early promoter
   5568..5615    +  promoter       EM7 promoter: synthetic bacterial promoter&nbsp
   5634..6032    +  CDS            BSD: blasticidin S deaminase; Aspergillus terreus BSD; confers resistance to blasticidin
   6049..6117    +  CDS            nef (fragment): NEF_HV1Z2 - Experimental evidence at protein level: Swiss-Prot protein existence level 1. Extracellular Nef protein targets CD4(+) T-lymphocytes for apoptosis by interacting with CXCR4 surface receptors. From Human immunodeficiency virus type 1 group M subtype D (isolate Z2/CDC-Z34) (HIV-1).
   6119..6352    +  LTR            3' LTR (ΔU3): self-inactivating 3' long terminal repeat (LTR) from HIV-1
   6424..6545    +  polyA_signal   SV40 poly(A) signal: SV40 polyadenylation signal
   6585..6720    +  rep_origin     SV40 ori: SV40 origin of replication
   6741..6759    -  promoter       T7 promoter: promoter for bacteriophage T7 RNA polymerase
   6767..6922    +  CDS            lacZα (fragment): LacZα fragment of β-galactosidase; lacZ fragment
   6927..7355    +  rep_origin     f1 ori (sequence partly withheld): f1 bacteriophage origin of replication; arrow indicates direction of (+) strand synthesis
   7408..7512    +  promoter       AmpR promoter: bla
   7513..8373    +  CDS            AmpR: β-lactamase; bla; confers resistance to ampicillin, carbenicillin, and related antibiotics
   8544..9132    +  rep_origin     ori: high-copy-number ColE1/pMB1/pBR322/pUC origin of replication
   9315..9407    +  CDS            lacI (fragment): lac repressor; lacI; The lac repressor binds to the lac operator to inhibit transcription in E. coli. This inhibition can be relieved by adding lactose or isopropyl-β-D-thiogalactopyranoside (IPTG).
   9420..9441    +  protein_bind   CAP binding site: CAP binding activates transcription in the presence of cAMP. E. coli catabolite activator protein
   9456..9486    +  promoter       lac promoter: promoter for the E. coli lac operon
   9494..9510    +  protein_bind   lac operator: The lac repressor binds to the lac operator to inhibit transcription in E. coli. This inhibition can be relieved by adding lactose or isopropyl-β-D-thiogalactopyranoside (IPTG). lac repressor encoded by lacI
   9555..9573    +  promoter       T3 promoter: promoter for bacteriophage T3 RNA polymerase
