[The description below was written by a language model from this plasmid's Addgene catalogue record and pLannotate feature annotations shown in this document.]
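Description:
pLenti6.3_DTX1 is a third-generation-style, self-inactivating HIV-1 lentiviral expression vector built on the commercial pLenti6.3 backbone and carrying the human DTX1 (Deltex-1, also known as RNF140) open reading frame. It is propagated in E. coli through a high-copy ColE1/pUC-type origin with ampicillin resistance (bla). An f1 origin and remnants of lac and phage promoter sequences are also present in the bacterial portion. The catalogue lists a total size of 9,555 bp, while the sequenced record is 9,598 nt, a small discrepancy the record does not explain.

The viral genome is transcribed from a chimeric RSV promoter/truncated 5' LTR. It contains the Ψ packaging signal with a partial gag sequence, the RRE for Rev-dependent nuclear export, the cPPT/CTS element and a ΔU3 3' LTR that inactivates LTR promoter activity after integration. Packaging functions must therefore be supplied in trans.

Within this frame, the CMV enhancer/promoter drives DTX1, which was inserted by Gateway recombination and is flanked by attB1 and attB2 sites. The insert keeps its native stop codon, so the downstream V5 epitope encoded by the backbone should not be fused to the protein. The coding sequence also carries three silent single-nucleotide changes. A WPRE follows to enhance transcript expression. A separate SV40 promoter/EM7 cassette expresses blasticidin S deaminase, allowing blasticidin selection of transduced mammalian cells.

DTX1 encodes a ubiquitin ligase that regulates Notch signalling. The construct is suited to stable or transient overexpression of untagged DTX1 in mammalian cells, although the record does not describe a specific application.
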