Addgene plasmid #124080: pLenti6.3_DTX1
Purpose: DTX1 with normal stop codon, 3 silent SNPs (1233) C>T, (1251) A>G, (1425) C>T)
Depositing lab: J. Chad Brenner. Depositing organization: University of Michigan.
Backbone
  Vector backbone: pLenti6.3
  Backbone manufacturer: Thermofisher
  Backbone size w/o insert (bp): 7692
  Total vector size (bp): 9555
  Vector type: Lentiviral
  Selectable markers: Blasticidin
Growth in bacteria
  Bacterial resistance: Ampicillin, 100 μg/mL
  Growth temperature: 37°C
  Growth strain: NEB Stable
  Copy number: Unknown
Gene/Insert
  Gene/Insert name: DTX1
  Species: H. sapiens (human)
  Insert size (bp): 1863
  Entrez Gene: DTX1 (a.k.a. RNF140, hDx-1)
  Cloning method: Gateway Cloning
  Sequencing primers: 5′ CMV forward
Terms and licenses: Academic/Nonprofit Terms; Industry Terms: Not Available to Industry
How to cite: pLenti6.3_DTX1 was a gift from J. Chad Brenner (Addgene plasmid # 124080 ; http://n2t.net/addgene:124080 ; RRID:Addgene_124080)
